>Addgene plasmid #246263 | pCAGGS-mEGFP-Rab7a | addgene full sequence | sequence record 488633 | Addgene NGS Result
GTGCCACCTGGGTCGATCGACATTGATTATTGACTAGTTATTAATAGTAATCAATTACGGGGTCATTAGT
TCATAGCCCATATATGGAGTTCCGCGTTACATAACTTACGGTAAATGGCCCGCCTGGCTGACCGCCCAAC
GACCCCCGCCCATTGACGTCAATAATGACGTATGTTCCCATAGTAACGCCAATAGGGACTTTCCATTGAC
GTCAATGGGTGGAGTATTTACGGTAAACTGCCCACTTGGCAGTACATCAAGTGTATCATATGCCAAGTAC
GCCCCCTATTGACGTCAATGACGGTAAATGGCCCGCCTGGCATTATGCCCAGTACATGACCTTATGGGAC
TTTCCTACTTGGCAGTACATCTACGTATTAGTCATCGCTATTACCATGGTCGAGGTGAGCCCCACGTTCT
GCTTCACTCTCCCCATCTCCCCCCCCTCCCCACCCCCAATTTTGTATTTATTTATTTTTTAATTATTTTG
TGCAGCGATGGGGGCGGGGGGGGGGGGGGGGCGCGCGCCAGGCGGGGCGGGGCGGGGCGAGGGGCGGGGC
GGGGCGAGGCGGAGAGGTGCGGCGGCAGCCAATCAGAGCGGCGCGCTCCGAAAGTTTCCTTTTATGGCGA
GGCGGCGGCGGCGGCGGCCCTATAAAAAGCGAAGCGCGCGGCGGGCGGGAGTCGCTGCGCGCTGCCTTCG
CCCCGTGCCCCGCTCCGCCGCCGCCTCGCGCCGCCCGCCCCGGCTCTGACTGACCGCGTTACTCCCACAG
GTGAGCGGGCGGGACGGCCCTTCTCCTCCGGGCTGTAATTAGCGCTTGGTTTAATGACGGCTTGTTTCTT
TTCTGTGGCTGCGTGAAAGCCTTGAGGGGCTCCGGGAGGGCCCTTTGTGCGGGGGGAGCGGCTCGGGGGG
TGCGTGCGTGTGTGTGTGCGTGGGGAGCGCCGCGTGCGGCTCCGCGCTGCCCGGCGGCTGTGAGCGCTGC
GGGCGCGGCGCGGGGCTTTGTGCGCTCCGCAGTGTGCGCGAGGGGAGCGCGGCCGGGGGCGGTGCCCCGC
GGTGCGGGGGGGGCTGCGAGGGGAACAAAGGCTGCGTGCGGGGTGTGTGCGTGGGGGGGTGAGCAGGGGG
TGTGGGCGCGTCGGTCGGGCTGCAACCCCCCCTGCACCCCCCTCCCCGAGTTGCTGAGCACGGCCCGGCT
TCGGGTGCGGGGCTCCGTACGGGGCGTGGCGCGGGGCTCGCCGTGCCGGGCGGGGGGTGGCGGCAGGTGG
GGGTGCCGGGCGGGGCGGGGCCGCCTCGGGCCGGGGAGGGCTCGGGGGAGGGGCGCGGCGGCCCCCGGAG
CGCCGGCGGCTGTCGAGGCGCGGCGAGCCGCAGCCATTGCCTTTTATGGTAATCGTGCGAGAGGGCGCAG
GGACTTCCTTTGTCCCAAATCTGTGCGGAGCCGAAATCTGGGAGGCGCCGCCGCACCCCCTCTAGCGGGC
GCGGGGCGAAGCGGTGCGGCGCCGGCAGGAAGGAAATGGGCGGGGAGGGCCTTCGTGCGTCGCCGCGCCG
CCGTCCCCTTCTCCCTCTCCAGCCTCGGGGCTGTCCGCGGGGGGACGGCTGCCTTCGGGGGGGACGGGGC
AGGGCGGGGTTCGGCTTCTGGCGTGTGACCGGCGGCTCTAGCTAGAGCCTCTGCTAACCATGTTCATGCC
TTCTTCTTTTTCCTACAGCTCCTGGGCAACGTGCTGGTTATTGTGCTGTCTCATCATTTTGGCAAAGAAT
TCGCTAGCGCTACCGGTCGCCACCATGGTGAGCAAGGGCGAGGAGCTGTTCACCGGGGTGGTGCCCATCC
TGGTCGAGCTGGACGGCGACGTAAACGGCCACAAGTTCAGCGTGTCCGGCGAGGGCGAGGGCGATGCCAC
CTACGGCAAGCTGACCCTGAAGTTCATCTGCACCACCGGCAAGCTGCCCGTGCCCTGGCCCACCCTCGTG
ACCACCCTGACCTACGGCGTGCAGTGCTTCAGCCGCTACCCCGACCACATGAAGCAGCACGACTTCTTCA
AGTCCGCCATGCCCGAAGGCTACGTCCAGGAGCGCACCATCTTCTTCAAGGACGACGGCAACTACAAGAC
CCGCGCCGAGGTGAAGTTCGAGGGCGACACCCTGGTGAACCGCATCGAGCTGAAGGGCATCGACTTCAAG
GAGGACGGCAACATCCTGGGGCACAAGCTGGAGTACAACTACAACAGCCACAACGTCTATATCATGGCCG
ACAAGCAGAAGAACGGCATCAAGGTGAACTTCAAGATCCGCCACAACATCGAGGACGGCAGCGTGCAGCT
CGCCGACCACTACCAGCAGAACACCCCCATCGGCGACGGCCCCGTGCTGCTGCCCGACAACCACTACCTG
AGCACCCAGTCCAAGCTGAGCAAAGACCCCAACGAGAAGCGCGATCACATGGTCCTGCTGGAGTTCGTGA
CCGCCGCCGGGATCACTCTCGGCATGGACGAGCTGTACAAGTCCGGACTCAGATCTCGAGGCATGACCTC
TAGGAAGAAAGTGTTGCTGAAGGTCATCATCCTGGGAGACTCTGGTGTTGGAAAGACATCGCTCATGAAC
CAGTATGTGAATAAGAAGTTCAGTAACCAGTACAAAGCCACAATAGGAGCAGACTTTCTGACCAAGGAGG
TGATGGTGGATGACAGACTTGTTACCATGCAGATCTGGGACACAGCTGGTCAAGAACGGTTCCAGTCTCT
TGGTGTGGCCTTCTACAGAGGTGCAGATTGCTGCGTTCTGGTGTTTGATGTGACTGCCCCCAACACATTC
AAAACCCTTGACAGCTGGAGAGACGAGTTTCTCATCCAGGCCAGCCCCCGGGATCCTGAGAACTTCCCTT
TTGTTGTGTTGGGAAACAAGATTGACCTGGAAAACAGACAAGTGGCCACAAAGAGGGCACAGGCTTGGTG
CTACAGCAAAAACAACATTCCTTACTTCGAGACCAGTGCCAAGGAGGCCATCAATGTGGAACAGGCCTTC
CAGACAATTGCTCGGAATGCCCTTAAACAGGAAACGGAAGTGGAGCTGTACAATGAATTCCCTGAACCCA
TCAAACTGGACAAGAACGAGCGGGCCAAGGCCTCCGCAGAGAGCTGCAGCTGTTGATCTAGAGTCGACGG
ATCTTTTTCCCTCTGCCAAAAATTATGGGGACATCATGAAGCCCCTTGAGCATCTGACTTCTGGCTAATA
AAGGAAATTTATTTTCATTGCAATAGTGTGTTGGAATTTTTTGTGTCTCTCACTCGGAAGGACATATGGG
AGGGCAAATCATTTAAAACATCAGAATGAGTATTTGGTTTAGAGTTTGGCAACATATGCCCATATGCTGG
CTGCCATGAACAAAGGTTGGCTATAAAGAGGTCATCAGTATATGAAACAGCCCCCTGCTGTCCATTCCTT
ATTCCATAGAAAAGCCTTGACTTGAGGTTAGATTTTTTTTATATTTTGTTTTGTGTTATTTTTTTCTTTA
ACATCCCTAAAATTTTCCTTACATGTTTTACTAGCCAGATTTTTCCTCCTCTCCTGACTACTCCCAGTCA
TAGCTGTCCCTCTTCTCTTATGGAGATCCCTCGACCTGCAGCCCAAGCTTGGCGTAATCATGGTCATAGC
TGTTTCCTGTGTGAAATTGTTATCCGCTCACAATTCCACACAACATACGAGCCGGAAGCATAAAGTGTAA
AGCCTGGGGTGCCTAATGAGTGAGCTAACTCACATTAATTGCGTTGCGCTCACTGCCCGCTTTCCAGTCG
GGAAACCTGTCGTGCCAGCGGATCCGCATCTCAATTAGTCAGCAACCATAGTCCCGCCCCTAACTCCGCC
CATCCCGCCCCTAACTCCGCCCAGTTCCGCCCATTCTCCGCCCCATGGCTGACTAATTTTTTTTATTTAT
GCAGAGGCCGAGGCCGCCTCGGCCTCTGAGCTATTCCAGAAGTAGTGAGGAGGCTTTTTTGGAGGCCTAG
GCTTTTGCAAAAAGCTAACTTGTTTATTGCAGCTTATAATGGTTACAAATAAAGCAATAGCATCACAAAT
TTCACAAATAAAGCATTTTTTTCACTGCATTCTAGTTGTGGTTTGTCCAAACTCATCAATGTATCTTATC
ATGTCTGGATCCGCTGCATTAATGAATCGGCCAACGCGCGGGGAGAGGCGGTTTGCGTATTGGGCGCTCT
TCCGCTTCCTCGCTCACTGACTCGCTGCGCTCGGTCGTTCGGCTGCGGCGAGCGGTATCAGCTCACTCAA
AGGCGGTAATACGGTTATCCACAGAATCAGGGGATAACGCAGGAAAGAACATGTGAGCAAAAGGCCAGCA
AAAGGCCAGGAACCGTAAAAAGGCCGCGTTGCTGGCGTTTTTCCATAGGCTCCGCCCCCCTGACGAGCAT
CACAAAAATCGACGCTCAAGTCAGAGGTGGCGAAACCCGACAGGACTATAAAGATACCAGGCGTTTCCCC
CTGGAAGCTCCCTCGTGCGCTCTCCTGTTCCGACCCTGCCGCTTACCGGATACCTGTCCGCCTTTCTCCC
TTCGGGAAGCGTGGCGCTTTCTCATAGCTCACGCTGTAGGTATCTCAGTTCGGTGTAGGTCGTTCGCTCC
AAGCTGGGCTGTGTGCACGAACCCCCCGTTCAGCCCGACCGCTGCGCCTTATCCGGTAACTATCGTCTTG
AGTCCAACCCGGTAAGACACGACTTATCGCCACTGGCAGCAGCCACTGGTAACAGGATTAGCAGAGCGAG
GTATGTAGGCGGTGCTACAGAGTTCTTGAAGTGGTGGCCTAACTACGGCTACACTAGAAGAACAGTATTT
GGTATCTGCGCTCTGCTGAAGCCAGTTACCTTCGGAAAAAGAGTTGGTAGCTCTTGATCCGGCAAACAAA
CCACCGCTGGTAGCGGTGGTTTTTTTGTTTGCAAGCAGCAGATTACGCGCAGAAAAAAAGGATCTCAAGA
AGATCCTTTGATCTTTTCTACGGGGTCTGACGCTCAGTGGAACGAAAACTCACGTTAAGGGATTTTGGTC
ATGAGATTATCAAAAAGGATCTTCACCTAGATCCTTTTAAATTAAAAATGAAGTTTTAAATCAATCTAAA
GTATATATGAGTAAACTTGGTCTGACAGTTACCAATGCTTAATCAGTGAGGCACCTATCTCAGCGATCTG
TCTATTTCGTTCATCCATAGTTGCCTGACTCCCCGTCGTGTAGATAACTACGATACGGGAGGGCTTACCA
TCTGGCCCCAGTGCTGCAATGATACCGCGAGACCCACGCTCACCGGCTCCAGATTTATCAGCAATAAACC
AGCCAGCCGGAAGGGCCGAGCGCAGAAGTGGTCCTGCAACTTTATCCGCCTCCATCCAGTCTATTAATTG
TTGCCGGGAAGCTAGAGTAAGTAGTTCGCCAGTTAATAGTTTGCGCAACGTTGTTGCCATTGCTACAGGC
ATCGTGGTGTCACGCTCGTCGTTTGGTATGGCTTCATTCAGCTCCGGTTCCCAACGATCAAGGCGAGTTA
CATGATCCCCCATGTTGTGCAAAAAAGCGGTTAGCTCCTTCGGTCCTCCGATCGTTGTCAGAAGTAAGTT
GGCCGCAGTGTTATCACTCATGGTTATGGCAGCACTGCATAATTCTCTTACTGTCATGCCATCCGTAAGA
TGCTTTTCTGTGACTGGTGAGTACTCAACCAAGTCATTCTGAGAATAGTGTATGCGGCGACCGAGTTGCT
CTTGCCCGGCGTCAATACGGGATAATACCGCGCCACATAGCAGAACTTTAAAAGTGCTCATCATTGGAAA
ACGTTCTTCGGGGCGAAAACTCTCAAGGATCTTACCGCTGTTGAGATCCAGTTCGATGTAACCCACTCGT
GCACCCAACTGATCTTCAGCATCTTTTACTTTCACCAGCGTTTCTGGGTGAGCAAAAACAGGAAGGCAAA
ATGCCGCAAAAAAGGGAATAAGGGCGACACGGAAATGTTGAATACTCATACTCTTCCTTTTTCAATATTA
TTGAAGCATTTATCAGGGTTATTGTCTCATGAGCGGATACATATTTGAATGTATTTAGAAAAATAAACAA
ATAGGGGTTCCGCGCACATTTCCCCGAAAA
Features (pLannotate 1.2.2; 19 found; start..end, strand, type, name):
     19..398     +  enhancer       CMV enhancer: human cytomegalovirus immediate early enhancer
    400..677     +  promoter       chicken β-actin promoter: No description available
    678..1698    +  intron         chimeric intron: chimera between introns from chicken β-actin and rabbit β-globin
   1696..1752    +  CDS            HBB (fragment): HBB_LEPEU - Experimental evidence at protein level: Swiss-Prot protein existence level 1. Involved in oxygen transport from the lung to the various peripheral tissues. From Lepus europaeus (European hare).
   1775..2491    +  CDS            mEGFP: mEGFP is a basic (constitutively fluorescent) green fluorescent protein published in 2002, derived from Aequorea victoria. It has moderate acid sensitivity.
   2492..2510    +  misc_feature   MCS (fragment): multiple cloning site
   2513..3133    +  CDS            Rab7a: RAB7A_RAT - Also known as Rab7. Experimental evidence at protein level: Swiss-Prot protein existence level 1. Small GTPase which cycles between active GTP-bound and inactive GDP-bound states. In its active state, binds to a variety of effector proteins playing a key role in the regulation of endo- lysosomal trafficking. Governs early-to-late endosomal maturation, microtubule minus-end as well as plus-end directed endosomal migration and positioning, and endosome-lysosome transport through different protein-protein interaction cascades (By similarity). Plays a central role, not only in endosoma
   3217..3272    +  polyA_signal   β-globin poly(A) signal: rabbit β-globin polyadenylation signal (Gil and Proudfoot, 1987)
   3657..3673    -  protein_bind   lac operator: The lac repressor binds to the lac operator to inhibit transcription in E. coli. This inhibition can be relieved by adding lactose or isopropyl-β-D-thiogalactopyranoside (IPTG). lac repressor encoded by lacI
   3681..3711    -  promoter       lac promoter: promoter for the E. coli lac operon
   3726..3747    -  protein_bind   CAP binding site: CAP binding activates transcription in the presence of cAMP. E. coli catabolite activator protein
   3760..3799    -  CDS            lacI (fragment): lac repressor; lacI; The lac repressor binds to the lac operator to inhibit transcription in E. coli. This inhibition can be relieved by adding lactose or isopropyl-β-D-thiogalactopyranoside (IPTG).
   3806..3828    +  promoter       SV40 promoter (fragment): SV40 enhancer and early promoter
   3852..3987    +  rep_origin     SV40 ori: SV40 origin of replication
   4007..4141    +  polyA_signal   SV40 poly(A) signal: SV40 polyadenylation signal
   4143..4197    -  CDS            lacI (fragment): lac repressor; lacI; The lac repressor binds to the lac operator to inhibit transcription in E. coli. This inhibition can be relieved by adding lactose or isopropyl-β-D-thiogalactopyranoside (IPTG).
   4380..4968    -  rep_origin     ori: high-copy-number ColE1/pMB1/pBR322/pUC origin of replication
   5139..5999    -  CDS            AmpR: β-lactamase; bla; confers resistance to ampicillin, carbenicillin, and related antibiotics
   6000..6104    -  promoter       AmpR promoter: bla
