[The description below was written by a language model from this plasmid's Addgene catalogue record and pLannotate feature annotations shown in this document.]
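Description:
pCAGGS-mEGFP-Rab7a is a mammalian expression plasmid built on the pCAGGS backbone, about 6.1 kb in total, that drives constitutive expression of rat Rab7a fused at its N-terminus to monomeric EGFP. It is maintained in E. coli through a high-copy ColE1/pUC-type origin and selected with ampicillin via the β-lactamase gene and its native promoter. The backbone also carries leftover lac promoter/operator and lacI fragments, along with an SV40 origin of replication and SV40 poly(A) signal. The SV40 origin can support episomal amplification in cells expressing large T antigen, but none of these elements contributes to the main expression cassette.

Expression is controlled by the CAG promoter, annotated here as its three parts: the CMV immediate-early enhancer, the chicken β-actin promoter, and a chimeric β-actin/β-globin intron, a combination that gives strong, broadly active transcription in mammalian cells. The short HBB fragment annotated just after the intron is probably residual rabbit β-globin exon sequence from the backbone rather than a functional coding region. The mEGFP coding sequence follows, joined through a short linker derived from a multiple cloning site to the Rab7a open reading frame, and the transcript ends at the rabbit β-globin polyadenylation signal. Placing the tag at the N-terminus leaves the C-terminus of the GTPase free, which matters because Rab proteins are generally prenylated there for membrane attachment.

Rab7a is a small GTPase that cycles between GTP- and GDP-bound states and regulates late endosome and lysosome trafficking. The record gives the purpose as "Rab7 sensor donor," indicating that the mEGFP fusion serves as the fluorescence donor of a two-component, FRET-type Rab7 activity sensor. The matching acceptor component is not described in this record. The associated work concerns Rab signaling during AMPA receptor trafficking and dendritic spine plasticity.
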