Addgene plasmid #246263: pCAGGS-mEGFP-Rab7a
Purpose: Rab7 sensor donor
Depositing lab: Ryohei Yasuda. Depositing organization: Max Planck Florida Institute. Publication: Rab10 inactivation promotes AMPAR trafficking and spine enlargement during long-term potentiation. Wang J, Nishiyama J, Parra-Bueno P, Okaz E, Oz G, Liu X, Watabe T, Suponitsky-Kroyter I, McGraw TE, Szatmari EM, Yasuda R. Elife. 2025 Sep 23;13:RP103879. doi: 10.7554/eLife.103879. PubMed 40986440.
Backbone
  Vector backbone: pCAGGS
  Backbone size w/o insert (bp): 4656
  Vector type: Mammalian Expression
Growth in bacteria
  Bacterial resistance: Ampicillin, 100 μg/mL
  Growth temperature: 37°C
  Growth strain: DH5alpha
  Copy number: High Copy
Gene/Insert
  Gene/Insert name: mEGFP-Rab7a
  Species: R. norvegicus (rat)
  Insert size (bp): 1464
  Entrez Gene: Rab7a (a.k.a. Rab7)
  Promoter: CAG
  Cloning method: Restriction Enzyme; 5′ cloning site Unknown (unknown if destroyed)
Terms and licenses: Academic/Nonprofit Terms; Industry Terms: Not Available to Industry
How to cite: pCAGGS-mEGFP-Rab7a was a gift from Ryohei Yasuda (Addgene plasmid # 246263 ; http://n2t.net/addgene:246263 ; RRID:Addgene_246263)
